>Addgene plasmid #63887 | pOTTC814 - pAAV-SYN1-CRTsigpep-GCaMP3 (D324G+D360G+397G+D435G 10.19)-KDEL | depositor full sequence | sequence record 128106 | pOTTC814 - pAAV-SYN1-CRTsigpep-GCaMP3 (D324G+D360G+397G+D435G 10.19)-KDEL sequence 5993 bps
CCTGCAGGCAGCTGCGCGCTCGCTCGCTCACTGAGGCCGCCCGGGCAAAGCCCGGGCGTCGGGCGACCTT
TGGTCGCCCGGCCTCAGTGAGCGAGCGAGCGCGCAGAGAGGGAGTGGCCAACTCCATCACTAGGGGTTCC
TGCGGCCGCACGCGTGTGTCTAGACTGCAGAGGGCCCTGCGTATGAGTGCAAGTGGGTTTTAGGACCAGG
ATGAGGCGGGGTGGGGGTGCCTACCTGACGACCGACCCCGACCCACTGGACAAGCACCCAACCCCCATTC
CCCAAATTGCGCATCCCCTATCAGAGAGGGGGAGGGGAAACAGGATGCGGCGAGGCGCGTGCGCACTGCC
AGCTTCAGCACCGCGGACAGTGCCTTCGCCCCCGCCTGGCGGCGCGCGCCACCGCCGCCTCAGCACTGAA
GGCGCGCTGACGTCACTCGCCGGTCCCCCGCAAACTCCCCTTCCCGGCCACCTTGGTCGCGTCCGCGCCG
CCGCCGGCCCAGCCGGACCGCACCACGCGAGGCGCGAGATAGGGGGGCACGGGCGCGACCATCTGCGCTG
CGGCGCCGGCGACTCAGCGCTGCCTCAGTCTGCGGTGGGCAGCGGAGGAGTCGTGTCGTGCCTGAGAGCG
CAGTCGAGAAGGTACCGGATCCGCTAGCCACCATGCTGCTATCCGTGCCGTTGCTGCTCGGCCTCCTCGG
CCTGGCCGTCGCCATGGGTTCTCATCATCATCATCATCATGGTATGGCTAGCATGACTGGTGGACAGCAA
ATGGGTCGGGATCTGTACGACGATGACGATAAGGATCTCGCCACCATGGTCGACTCATCACGTCGTAAGT
GGAATAAGACAGGTCACGCAGTCAGAGCTATAGGTCGGCTGAGCTCACTCGAGAACGTCTATATCAAGGC
CGACAAGCAGAAGAACGGCATCAAGGCGAACTTCAAGATCCGCCACAACATCGAGGACGGCGGCGTGCAG
CTCGCCTACCACTACCAGCAGAACACCCCCATCGGCGACGGCCCCGTGCTGCTGCCCGACAACCACTACC
TGAGCGTGCAGTCCAAACTTTCGAAAGACCCCAACGAGAAGCGCGATCACATGGTCCTGCTGGAGTTCGT
GACCGCCGCCGGGATCACTCTCGGCATGGACGAGCTGTACAAGGGCGGTACCGGAGGGAGCATGGTGAGC
AAGGGCGAGGAGCTGTTCACCGGGGTGGTGCCCATCCTGGTCGAGCTGGACGGCGACGTAAACGGCCACA
AGTTCAGCGTGTCCGGCGAGGGTGAGGGCGATGCCACCTACGGCAAGCTGACCCTGAAGTTCATCTGCAC
CACCGGCAAGCTGCCCGTGCCCTGGCCCACCCTCGTGACCACCCTGACCTACGGCGTGCAGTGCTTCAGC
CGCTACCCCGACCACATGAAGCAGCACGACTTCTTCAAGTCCGCCATGCCCGAAGGCTACATCCAGGAGC
GCACCATCTTCTTCAAGGACGACGGCAACTACAAGACCCGCGCCGAGGTGAAGTTCGAGGGCGACACCCT
GGTGAACCGCATCGAGCTGAAGGGCATCGACTTCAAGGAGGACGGCAACATCCTGGGGCACAAGCTGGAG
TACAACACGCGTGACCAACTGACTGAAGAGCAGATCGCAGAATTTAAAGAGGCTTTCTCCCTATTTGACA
AGGGCGGGGATGGGACAATAACAACCAAGGAGCTGGGGACGGTGATGCGGTCTCTGGGGCAGAACCCCAC
AGAAGCAGAGCTGCAGGACATGATCAATGAAGTAGATGCCGGCGGTGACGGCACAATCGACTTCCCTGAG
TTCCTGACAATGATGGCAAGAAAAATGAAAGACACAGACAGTGAAGAAGAAATTAGAGAAGCGTTCCGTG
TGTTTGATAAGGGTGGCAATGGCTACATCAGTGCAGCAGAGCTTCGCCACGTGATGACAAACCTTGGAGA
GAAGTTAACAGATGAAGAGGTTGATGAAATGATCAGGGAAGCAGACATCGATGGGGGTGGTCAGGTAAAC
TACGAAGAGTTTGTACAAATGATGACAGCGAAGACAGCAGAAAAAGATGAGTTGTAGGGCGCGCCGAATT
CGATATCAAGCTTATCGATAATCAACCTCTGGATTACAAAATTTGTGAAAGATTGACTGGTATTCTTAAC
TATGTTGCTCCTTTTACGCTATGTGGATACGCTGCTTTAATGCCTTTGTATCATGCTATTGCTTCCCGTA
TGGCTTTCATTTTCTCCTCCTTGTATAAATCCTGGTTGCTGTCTCTTTATGAGGAGTTGTGGCCCGTTGT
CAGGCAACGTGGCGTGGTGTGCACTGTGTTTGCTGACGCAACCCCCACTGGTTGGGGCATTGCCACCACC
TGTCAGCTCCTTTCCGGGACTTTCGCTTTCCCCCTCCCTATTGCCACGGCGGAACTCATCGCCGCCTGCC
TTGCCCGCTGCTGGACAGGGGCTCGGCTGTTGGGCACTGACAATTCCGTGGTGTTGTCGGGGAAATCATC
GTCCTTTCCTTGGCTGCTCGCCTATGTTGCCACCTGGATTCTGCGCGGGACGTCCTTCTGCTACGTCCCT
TCGGCCCTCAATCCAGCGGACCTTCCTTCCCGCGGCCTGCTGCCGGCTCTGCGGCCTCTTCCGCGTCTTC
GCCTTCGCCCTCAGACGAGTCGGATCTCCCTTTGGGCCGCCTCCCCGCATCGATACCGAGCGCTGCTCGA
GAGATCTACGGGTGGCATCCCTGTGACCCCTCCCCAGTGCCTCTCCTGGCCCTGGAAGTTGCCACTCCAG
TGCCCACCAGCCTTGTCCTAATAAAATTAAGTTGCATCATTTTGTCTGACTAGGTGTCCTTCTATAATAT
TATGGGGTGGAGGGGGGTGGTATGGAGCAAGGGGCAAGTTGGGAAGACAACCTGTAGGGCCTGCGGGGTC
TATTGGGAACCAAGCTGGAGTGCAGTGGCACAATCTTGGCTCACTGCAATCTCCGCCTCCTGGGTTCAAG
CGATTCTCCTGCCTCAGCCTCCCGAGTTGTTGGGATTCCAGGCATGCATGACCAGGCTCAGCTAATTTTT
GTTTTTTTGGTAGAGACGGGGTTTCACCATATTGGCCAGGCTGGTCTCCAACTCCTAATCTCAGGTGATC
TACCCACCTTGGCCTCCCAAATTGCTGGGATTACAGGCGTGAACCACTGCTCCCTTCCCTGTCCTTCTGA
TTTTGTAGGTAACCACGTGCGGACCGAGCGGCCGCAGGAACCCCTAGTGATGGAGTTGGCCACTCCCTCT
CTGCGCGCTCGCTCGCTCACTGAGGCCGGGCGACCAAAGGTCGCCCGACGCCCGGGCTTTGCCCGGGCGG
CCTCAGTGAGCGAGCGAGCGCGCAGCTGCCTGCAGGGGCGCCTGATGCGGTATTTTCTCCTTACGCATCT
GTGCGGTATTTCACACCGCATA
[142 nt withheld, positions 3453-3594]
C
[141 nt withheld, positions 3596-3736]
CCTTTGACGTTGGAGTCCACGTTCTTT
[37 nt withheld, positions 3764-3800]
ACCCTATCTCGGGCTATTCTTTTGATTTATAAGGGATTTTGCCGATTTCGGCCTATTGGTTAAAAAATGA
GCTGATTTAACAAAAATTTAACGCGAATTTTAACAAAATATTAACGTTTACAATTTTATGGTGCACTCTC
AGTACAATCTGCTCTGATGCCGCATAGTTAAGCCAGCCCCGACACCCGCCAACACCCGCTGACGCGCCCT
GACGGGCTTGTCTGCTCCCGGCATCCGCTTACAGACAAGCTGTGACCGTCTCCGGGAGCTGCATGTGTCA
GAGGTTTTCACCGTCATCACCGAAACGCGCGAGACGAAAGGGCCTCGTGATACGCCTATTTTTATAGGTT
AATGTCATGATAATAATGGTTTCTTAGACGTCAGGTGGCACTTTTCGGGGAAATGTGCGCGGAACCCCTA
TTTGTTTATTTTTCTAAATACATTCAAATATGTATCCGCTCATGAGACAATAACCCTGATAAATGCTTCA
ATAATATTGAAAAAGGAAGAGTATGAGTATTCAACATTTCCGTGTCGCCCTTATTCCCTTTTTTGCGGCA
TTTTGCCTTCCTGTTTTTGCTCACCCAGAAACGCTGGTGAAAGTAAAAGATGCTGAAGATCAGTTGGGTG
CACGAGTGGGTTACATCGAACTGGATCTCAACAGCGGTAAGATCCTTGAGAGTTTTCGCCCCGAAGAACG
TTTTCCAATGATGAGCACTTTTAAAGTTCTGCTATGTGGCGCGGTATTATCCCGTATTGACGCCGGGCAA
GAGCAACTCGGTCGCCGCATACACTATTCTCAGAATGACTTGGTTGAGTACTCACCAGTCACAGAAAAGC
ATCTTACGGATGGCATGACAGTAAGAGAATTATGCAGTGCTGCCATAACCATGAGTGATAACACTGCGGC
CAACTTACTTCTGACAACGATCGGAGGACCGAAGGAGCTAACCGCTTTTTTGCACAACATGGGGGATCAT
GTAACTCGCCTTGATCGTTGGGAACCGGAGCTGAATGAAGCCATACCAAACGACGAGCGTGACACCACGA
TGCCTGTAGCAATGGCAACAACGTTGCGCAAACTATTAACTGGCGAACTACTTACTCTAGCTTCCCGGCA
ACAATTAATAGACTGGATGGAGGCGGATAAAGTTGCAGGACCACTTCTGCGCTCGGCCCTTCCGGCTGGC
TGGTTTATTGCTGATAAATCTGGAGCCGGTGAGCGTGGGTCTCGCGGTATCATTGCAGCACTGGGGCCAG
ATGGTAAGCCCTCCCGTATCGTAGTTATCTACACGACGGGGAGTCAGGCAACTATGGATGAACGAAATAG
ACAGATCGCTGAGATAGGTGCCTCACTGATTAAGCATTGGTAACTGTCAGACCAAGTTTACTCATATATA
CTTTAGATTGATTTAAAACTTCATTTTTAATTTAAAAGGATCTAGGTGAAGATCCTTTTTGATAATCTCA
TGACCAAAATCCCTTAACGTGAGTTTTCGTTCCACTGAGCGTCAGACCCCGTAGAAAAGATCAAAGGATC
TTCTTGAGATCCTTTTTTTCTGCGCGTAATCTGCTGCTTGCAAACAAAAAAACCACCGCTACCAGCGGTG
GTTTGTTTGCCGGATCAAGAGCTACCAACTCTTTTTCCGAAGGTAACTGGCTTCAGCAGAGCGCAGATAC
CAAATACTGTCCTTCTAGTGTAGCCGTAGTTAGGCCACCACTTCAAGAACTCTGTAGCACCGCCTACATA
CCTCGCTCTGCTAATCCTGTTACCAGTGGCTGCTGCCAGTGGCGATAAGTCGTGTCTTACCGGGTTGGAC
TCAAGACGATAGTTACCGGATAAGGCGCAGCGGTCGGGCTGAACGGGGGGTTCGTGCACACAGCCCAGCT
TGGAGCGAACGACCTACACCGAACTGAGATACCTACAGCGTGAGCTATGAGAAAGCGCCACGCTTCCCGA
AGGGAGAAAGGCGGACAGGTATCCGGTAAGCGGCAGGGTCGGAACAGGAGAGCGCACGAGGGAGCTTCCA
GGGGGAAACGCCTGGTATCTTTATAGTCCTGTCGGGTTTCGCCACCTCTGACTTGAGCGTCGATTTTTGT
GATGCTCGTCAGGGGGGCGGAGCCTATGGAAAAACGCCAGCAACGCGGCCTTTTTACGGTTCCTGGCCTT
TTGCTGGCCTTTTGCTCACATGT
Features (pLannotate 1.2.2; 14 found; start..end, strand, type, name):
      1..141     -  repeat_region  AAV2 ITR: inverted terminal repeat of adeno-associated virus serotype 2 inverted
    186..633     +  promoter       hSyn promoter: human synapsin I promoter; confers neuron-specific expression (Kügler et al., 2003)
    714..2063    +  CDS            GCaMP6f: improved fluorescent protein-based calcium sensor (Chen et al., 2013)
   2096..2120    +  misc_feature   MCS (fragment): pBluescript multiple cloning site
   2120..2708    +  misc_feature   WPRE: woodchuck hepatitis virus posttranscriptional regulatory element
   2740..3216    +  polyA_signal   hGH poly(A) signal: human growth hormone polyadenylation signal
   3256..3396    +  repeat_region  AAV2 ITR: inverted terminal repeat of adeno-associated virus serotype 2 inverted
   3401..3452    -  misc_feature   bom (fragment): basis of mobility region from pBR322
   3471..3851    +  rep_origin     M13 ori (sequence partly withheld): M13 bacteriophage origin of replication; arrow indicates direction of (+) strand synthesis
   3927..3976    -  misc_feature   bom (fragment): basis of mobility region from pBR322
   4078..4113    -  CDS            rop (fragment): Rop protein, which maintains plasmids at low copy number; rop
   4208..4312    +  promoter       AmpR promoter: bla
   4313..5173    +  CDS            AmpR: β-lactamase; bla; confers resistance to ampicillin, carbenicillin, and related antibiotics
   5344..5932    +  rep_origin     ori: high-copy-number ColE1/pMB1/pBR322/pUC origin of replication
