[The description below was written by a language model from this plasmid's Addgene catalogue record and pLannotate feature annotations shown in this document.]
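Description:
pOTTC814 - pAAV-SYN1-CRTsigpep-GCaMP3 (D324G+D360G+397G+D435G 10.19)-KDEL is a 5,993 bp AAV transfer (packaging) plasmid built on an existing pAAV backbone. It is designed to deliver a genetically encoded calcium indicator for the endoplasmic reticulum into neurons. Two AAV2 inverted terminal repeats flank the expression cassette and define the segment that is replicated and packaged into recombinant AAV particles when helper functions are supplied. Outside the ITRs, the bacterial portion carries a ColE1/pUC-type origin, an M13 (f1-type) phage origin, and the β-lactamase gene with its own promoter for ampicillin selection. The automated annotation calls the origin high-copy, but the catalogue lists the plasmid as low copy and names a recombination-deficient host strain, a common choice for preserving repeat-rich ITRs.

The human synapsin I promoter restricts expression to neurons. It drives a synthetic open reading frame cloned between BamHI and EcoRI sites. According to the name, the insert consists of a CRT signal peptide (presumably calreticulin) for entry into the secretory pathway, a GCaMP3 variant (10.19), and a C-terminal KDEL motif for ER retention. The listed glycine substitutions are associated with the lowered calcium affinity, which suits the sensor to the high calcium concentrations of the ER lumen. The annotation software labels this coding region GCaMP6f, which most likely reflects sequence similarity within the GCaMP family; the catalogue identifies it as GCaMP3-derived. The signal peptide and KDEL are not annotated separately. Downstream, a WPRE enhances transcript stability and expression, and the human growth hormone polyadenylation signal terminates the message. The construct is used to produce AAV for imaging ER calcium store dynamics in neurons.
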