Addgene plasmid #63887: pOTTC814 - pAAV-SYN1-CRTsigpep-GCaMP3 (D324G+D360G+397G+D435G 10.19)-KDEL
Purpose: An AAV packaging vector that expresses ER-retained low-affinity GCaMP3 variant under control of the SYN1 promoter.
Depositing lab: Brandon Harvey. Depositing organization: National Institute on Drug Abuse (NIDA). Publication: A Low Affinity GCaMP3 Variant (GCaMPer) for Imaging the Endoplasmic Reticulum Calcium Store. Henderson MJ, Baldwin HA, Werley CA, Boccardo S, Whitaker LR, Yan X, Holt GT, Schreiter ER, Looger LL, Cohen AE, Kim DS, Harvey BK. PLoS One. 2015 Oct 9;10(10):e0139273. doi: 10.1371/journal.pone.0139273. eCollection 2015. PONE-D-15-20579 PubMed 26451944.
Backbone
  Vector backbone: Addgene Plasmid #50465
  Backbone manufacturer: Bryan Roth
  Vector type: AAV
Growth in bacteria
  Bacterial resistance: Ampicillin, 100 μg/mL
  Growth temperature: 30°C
  Growth strain: Stbl3
  Copy number: Low Copy
Gene/Insert
  Gene/Insert name: ER-localized low-affinity GCaMP3(10.19)
  Species: Synthetic
  Promoter: human SYN1
  Cloning method: Restriction Enzyme; 5′ cloning site bamhi (unknown if destroyed); 3′ cloning site ecori (unknown if destroyed)
  Sequencing primers: 5′ hSYN1 F417 actcagcgctgcctcagtct; 3′ WPRE_R1
Terms and licenses: Academic/Nonprofit Terms; Industry Terms: Not Available to Industry
How to cite: pOTTC814 - pAAV-SYN1-CRTsigpep-GCaMP3 (D324G+D360G+397G+D435G 10.19)-KDEL was a gift from Brandon Harvey (Addgene plasmid # 63887 ; http://n2t.net/addgene:63887 ; RRID:Addgene_63887)
