>Addgene plasmid #63887 | pOTTC814 - pAAV-SYN1-CRTsigpep-GCaMP3 (D324G+D360G+397G+D435G 10.19)-KDEL | addgene partial sequence | sequence record 131516 | pMH4-5 5'-gactcagcgctgcctcagtctg-3'
GTCGTGCCTGAGAGCGCAGTCGAGAAGGTACCGGATCCGCTAGCCACCATGCTGCTATCCGTGCCGTTGC
TGCTCGGCCTCCTCGGCCTGGCCGTCGCCATGGGTTCTCATCATCATCATCATCATGGTATGGCTAGCAT
GACTGGTGGACAGCAAATGGGTCGGGATCTGTACGACGATGACGATAAGGATCTCGCCACCATGGTCGAC
TCATCACGTCGTAAGTGGAATAAGACAGGTCACGCAGTCAGAGCTATAGGTCGGCTGAGCTCACTCGAGA
ACGTCTATATCAAGGCCGACAAGCAGAAGAACGGCATCAAGGCGAACTTCAAGATCCGCCACAACATCGA
GGACGGCGGCGTGCAGCTCGCCTACCACTACCAGCAGAACACCCCCATCGGCGACGGCCCCGTGCTGCTG
CCCGACAACCACTACCTGAGCGTGCAGTCCAAACTTTCGAAAGACCCCAACGAGAAGCGCGATCACATGG
TCCTGCTGGAGTTCGTGACCGCCGCCGGGATCACTCTCGGCATGGACGAGCTGTACAAGGGCGGTACCGG
AGGGAGCATGGTGAGCAAGGGCGAGGAGCTGTTCACCGGGGTGGTGCCCATCCTGGTCGAGCTGGACGGC
GACGTAAACGGCCACAAGTTCAGCGTGTCCGGCGAGGGTGAGGGCGATGCCACCTACGGCAAGCTGACCC
TGAAGTTCATCTGCACCACCGGCAAGCTGCCCGTGCCCTGGCCCACCCTCGTGACCACCCTGACCTACGG
CGTGCAGTGCTTCAGCCGCTACCCCGACCACATGAAGCAGCACGACTTCTTCAAGTCCGCCATGCCCGAA
GGCTACATCCAGGAGCGCACCATCTTCTTCAAGGACGACGGCA
