>Addgene plasmid #63887 | pOTTC814 - pAAV-SYN1-CRTsigpep-GCaMP3 (D324G+D360G+397G+D435G 10.19)-KDEL | addgene partial sequence | sequence record 131517 | WPRE-R 5'-CATAGCGTAAAAGGAGCAACA-3'
ATCTTTCACAAATTTTGTAATCCAGAGGTTGATTATCGATAAGCTTGATATCGAATTCGGCGCGCCCTAC
AACTCATCTTTTTCTGCTGTCTTCGCTGTCATCATTTGTACAAACTCTTCGTAGTTTACCTGACCACCCC
CATCGATGTCTGCTTCCCTGATCATTTCATCAACCTCTTCATCTGTTAACTTCTCTCCAAGGTTTGTCAT
CACGTGGCGAAGCTCTGCTGCACTGATGTAGCCATTGCCACCCTTATCAAACACACGGAACGCTTCTCTA
ATTTCTTCTTCACTGTCTGTGTCTTTCATTTTTCTTGCCATCATTGTCAGGAACTCAGGGAAGTCGATTG
TGCCGTCACCGCCGGCATCTACTTCATTGATCATGTCCTGCAGCTCTGCTTCTGTGGGGTTCTGCCCCAG
AGACCGCATCACCGTCCCCAGCTCCTTGGTTGTTATTGTCCCATCCCCGCCCTTGTCAAATAGGGAGAAA
GCCTCTTTAAATTCTGCGATCTGCTCTTCAGTCAGTTGGTCACGCGTGTTGTACTCCAGCTTGTGCCCCA
GGATGTTGCCGTCCTCCTTGAAGTCGATGCCCTTCAGCTCGATGCGGTTCACCAGGGTGTCGCCCTCGAA
CTTCACCTCGGCGCGGGTCTTGTAGTTGCCGTCGTCCTTGAAGAAGATGGTGCGCTCCTGGATGTAGCCT
TCGGGCATGGCGGACTTGAAGAAGTCGTGCTGCTTCATGTGGTCGGGGTAGCGGCTGAAGCACTGCACGC
CGTAGGTCAGGGTGGTCACGAGGGTGGGCCAGGGCACGGGCAGCTTGCCGGTGGTGCAGATGAACTTCAG
GGTCAGCTTGCCGTAGGTGGCATCGCCCTCACCCTCGCCGGACACGCTGAACTTGTGGCCGTTTACGTCG
CCGTCCAGCTCGACCAGGATGGG
